Addgene plasmid #168059: pFA6a-link-ymNeongreen-URA3
Purpose: Replaces Addgene Plasmid 125703. Yeast tagging vector to create a gene fusion with yeast optimized mNeongreen with CaUra3 selection; Contains the linker region at the 5’ end of the FP
Depositing lab: Bas Teusink. Depositing organization: Vrije Universiteit Amsterdam. Publication: In vivo characterisation of fluorescent proteins in budding yeast. Botman D, de Groot DH, Schmidt P, Goedhart J, Teusink B. Sci Rep. 2019 Feb 19;9(1):2234. doi: 10.1038/s41598-019-38913-z. PubMed 30783202.
Backbone
  Vector backbone: pFA6a
  Vector type: Yeast Expression
  Selectable markers: URA3
Growth in bacteria
  Bacterial resistance: Ampicillin, 100 μg/mL
  Growth temperature: 37°C
  Growth strain: DH5alpha
  Copy number: High Copy
Gene/Insert
  Gene/Insert name: ymNeonGreen
  Species: Synthetic
  Tag / fusion protein: ymNeonGreen
  Cloning method: Restriction Enzyme; 5′ cloning site Unknown (unknown if destroyed); 3′ cloning site Unknown (unknown if destroyed)
Terms and licenses: Academic/Nonprofit Terms; Industry Terms: Not Available to Industry
Depositor comments: Contains the linker region at the 5’ end of the FP, to use with the standard F5 forward primer (GGTGACGGTGCTGGTTTA).
How to cite: pFA6a-link-ymNeongreen-URA3 was a gift from Bas Teusink (Addgene plasmid # 168059 ; http://n2t.net/addgene:168059 ; RRID:Addgene_168059)
