[The description below was written by a language model from this plasmid's Addgene catalogue record and pLannotate feature annotations shown in this document.]
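Description:
pFA6a-link-ymNeongreen-URA3 is a yeast tagging vector built on the pFA6a backbone and serves as a PCR template for creating chromosomal gene fusions, not as a self-replicating yeast expression plasmid. The feature table shows no yeast origin or centromere. In E. coli it is maintained through a high-copy ColE1/pUC-type origin and selected with ampicillin via the β-lactamase gene and its native promoter. Short remnants of bom, rop and lacI, together with flanking SP6 and T7 phage promoters, are leftover backbone elements with no evident role in the tagging function.

The payload is a two-part module. The first part is a yeast codon-optimised mNeonGreen coding sequence (a bright, rapidly maturing monomeric green/yellow fluorescent protein derived from Branchiostoma lanceolatum), followed by the S. cerevisiae ADH1 terminator. It has no annotated promoter of its own, since expression is meant to come from the tagged gene's native promoter after in-frame integration. According to the record, a linker region sits at the 5' end of the fluorescent protein, so that the standard F5 forward primer of the pFA6a series anneals there and the linker separates the target protein from the tag.

The second part is a URA3 selection cassette driven by the Ashbya gossypii TEF promoter and terminator. The catalogue describes the marker as CaUra3, whereas the automated annotation matched it to the S. cerevisiae protein, most likely by homology. Amplifying the module with primers carrying homology arms and transforming ura3 yeast allows selection of C-terminally tagged strains for live-cell fluorescence imaging. The record notes that this plasmid replaces an earlier deposited version.
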