Features (pLannotate 1.2.2; 13 found; start..end, strand, type, name):
    109..160     +  misc_feature   bom (fragment): basis of mobility region from pBR322
    223..241     +  promoter       SP6 promoter: promoter for bacteriophage SP6 RNA polymerase
    311..1018    +  CDS            mNeonGreen: mNeonGreen is a basic (constitutively fluorescent) green/yellow fluorescent protein published in 2013, derived from Branchiostoma lanceolatum. It is reported to be a very rapidly-maturing monomer with moderate acid sensitivity.
   1062..1249    +  terminator     ADH1 terminator: S. cerevisiae ADH1; transcription terminator for the S. cerevisiae alcohol dehydrogenase 1 (ADH1) gene
   1324..1667    +  promoter       TEF promoter: Ashbya gossypii TEF promoter
   1686..2474    +  CDS            URA3: PYRF_YEAST - Experimental evidence at protein level: Swiss-Prot protein existence level 1. From Saccharomyces cerevisiae (strain ATCC 204508 / S288c) (Baker's yeast).
   2486..2683    +  terminator     TEF terminator: Ashbya gossypii TEF terminator
   2791..2809    -  promoter       T7 promoter: promoter for bacteriophage T7 RNA polymerase
   2831..2884    -  CDS            lacI (fragment): lac repressor; lacI; The lac repressor binds to the lac operator to inhibit transcription in E. coli. This inhibition can be relieved by adding lactose or isopropyl-β-D-thiogalactopyranoside (IPTG).
   3067..3655    -  rep_origin     ori: high-copy-number ColE1/pMB1/pBR322/pUC origin of replication
   3826..4686    -  CDS            AmpR: β-lactamase; bla; confers resistance to ampicillin, carbenicillin, and related antibiotics
   4687..4791    -  promoter       AmpR promoter: bla
   4886..7       +  CDS            rop (fragment) (across the origin): Rop protein, which maintains plasmids at low copy number; rop
>Addgene plasmid #168059 | pFA6a-link-ymNeongreen-URA3 | addgene full sequence | sequence record 331873 | Addgene NGS Result
CCTCTGACACATGCAGCTCCCGGAGACGGTCACAGCTTGTCTGTAAGCGGATGCCGGGAGCAGACAAGCC
CGTCAGGGCGCGTCAGCGGGTGTTGGCGGGTGTCGGGGCTGGCTTAACTATGCGGCATCAGAGCAGATTG
TACTGAGAGTGCACCATATGGACATATTGTCGTTAGAACGCGGCTACAATTAATACATAACCTTATGTAT
CATACACATACGATTTAGGTGACACTATAGAACGCGGCCGCCAGCTGAAGCTTCGTACGCTGCAGGTCGA
CGGATCGGTGACGGTGCTGGTTTAATTAACATGGTCTCTAAGGGTGAAGAAGATAACATGGCTTCTTTGC
CAGCCACCCACGAGTTGCACATCTTCGGTTCCATTAACGGTGTCGACTTCGATATGGTCGGTCAAGGTAC
CGGTAACCCAAACGACGGTTACGAAGAATTGAACTTGAAGTCTACCAAGGGCGACTTGCAGTTCTCCCCT
TGGATTTTGGTTCCACACATCGGTTACGGTTTCCACCAATACTTGCCATACCCAGACGGTATGTCCCCAT
TCCAAGCCGCCATGGTTGACGGTTCTGGTTACCAAGTCCACAGAACCATGCAATTCGAAGACGGTGCTTC
CTTGACCGTGAACTACAGATACACCTACGAAGGTTCTCACATCAAGGGCGAAGCCCAAGTTAAGGGTACC
GGTTTCCCTGCTGACGGTCCAGTCATGACTAACTCCTTGACCGCTGCTGACTGGTGTCGTTCCAAGAAGA
CCTACCCAAACGATAAGACCATCATTTCCACTTTCAAGTGGTCCTACACCACCGGTAACGGCAAGAGATA
CCGCTCTACCGCTCGTACCACCTACACCTTCGCCAAGCCAATGGCTGCCAACTACTTGAAGAACCAGCCT
ATGTACGTCTTCCGTAAGACCGAGCTGAAGCATTCCAAGACTGAATTGAACTTCAAGGAATGGCAAAAGG
CTTTCACCGACGTCATGGGTATGGACGAATTGTACAAGTAAGCGGCCGCCTCGAGGTCGACGGCGCGCCA
CTTCTAAATAAGCGAATTTCTTATGATTTATGATTTTTATTATTAAATAAGTTATAAAAAAAATAAGTGT
ATACAAATTTTAAAGTGACTCTTAGGTTTTAAAACGAAAATTCTTATTCTTGAGTAACTCTTTCCTGTAG
GTCAGGTTGCTTTCTCAGGTATAGTATGAGGTCGCTCTTATTGACCACACCTCTACCGGCAGATCCGCTA
GGGATAACAGGGTAATATAGATCTGTTTAGCTTGCCTCGTCCCCGCCGGGTCACCCGGCCAGCGACATGG
AGGCCCAGAATACCCTCCTTGACAGTCTTGACGTGCGCAGCTCAGGGGCATGATGTGACTGTCGCCCGTA
CATTTAGCCCATACATCCCCATGTATAATCATTTGCATCCATACATTTTGATGGCCGCACGGCGCGAAGC
AAAAATTACGGCTCCTCGCTGCGGACCTGCGAGCAGGGAAACGCTCCCCTCACAGACGCGTTGAATTGTC
CCCACGCCGCGCCCCTGTAGAGAAATATAAAAGGTTAGGATTTGCCACTGAGGTTCTTCTTTCATATACT
TCCTTTTAAAATCTTGCTAGGATACAGTTCTCACATCACATCCGAACATAAACAACCATGACAGTCAACA
CTAAGACCTATAGTGAGAGAGCAGAAACTCATGCCTCACCAGTAGCACAACGATTATTTCGATTAATGGA
ACTGAAGAAAACCAATTTATGTGCATCAATTGATGTTGATACCACTAAGGAATTCCTTGAATTAATTGAT
AAATTGGGTCCTTATGTATGCTTAATCAAGACTCATATTGATATAATCAATGATTTTTCCTATGAATCCA
CTATTGAACCATTATTAGAACTTTCACGTAAACATCAATTTATGATTTTTGAAGATAGAAAATTTGCTGA
TATTGGTAATACCGTGAAGAAACAATATATTGGTGGAGTTTATAAAATTAGTAGTTGGGCAGATATTACT
AATGCTCATGGTGTCACTGGGAATGGAGTAGTTGAAGGATTAAAACAGGGAGCTAAAGAAACCACCACCA
ACCAAGAGCCAAGAGGGTTATTGATGTTAGCTGAATTATCATCAGTGGGATCATTAGCATATGGAGAATA
TTCTCAAAAAACTGTTGAAATTGCTAAATCCGATAAGGAATTTGTTATTGGATTTATTGCCCAACGTGAT
ATGGGTGGACAAGAAGAAGGATTTGATTGGCTTATTATGACACCTGGAGTTGGATTAGATGATAAAGGTG
ATGGATTAGGACAACAATATAGAACTGTTGATGAAGTTGTTAGCACTGGAACTGATATTATCATTGTTGG
TAGAGGATTGTTTGGTAAAGGAAGAGATCCAGATATTGAAGGTAAAAGGTATAGAGATGCTGGTTGGAAT
GCTTATTTGAAAAAGACTGGCCAATTATAATCAGTACTGACAATAAAAAGATTCTTGTTTTCAAGAACTT
GTCATTTGTATAGTTTTTTTATATTGTAGTTGTTCTATTTTAATCAAATGTTAGCGTGATTTATATTTTT
TTTCGCCTCGACATCATCTGCCCAGATGCGAAGTTAAGTGCGCAGAAAGTAATATCATGCGTCAATCGTA
TGTGAATGCTGGTCGCTATACTGCTGTCGATTCGATACTAACGCCGCCATCCAGTGTCGAAAACGAGCTC
GAATTCATCGATGATATCAGATCCACTAGTGGCCTATGCGGCCGCGGATCTGCCGGTCTCCCTATAGTGA
GTCGTATTAATTTCGATAAGCCAGGTTAACCTGCATTAATGAATCGGCCAACGCGCGGGGAGAGGCGGTT
TGCGTATTGGGCGCTCTTCCGCTTCCTCGCTCACTGACTCGCTGCGCTCGGTCGTTCGGCTGCGGCGAGC
GGTATCAGCTCACTCAAAGGCGGTAATACGGTTATCCACAGAATCAGGGGATAACGCAGGAAAGAACATG
TGAGCAAAAGGCCAGCAAAAGGCCAGGAACCGTAAAAAGGCCGCGTTGCTGGCGTTTTTCCATAGGCTCC
GCCCCCCTGACGAGCATCACAAAAATCGACGCTCAAGTCAGAGGTGGCGAAACCCGACAGGACTATAAAG
ATACCAGGCGTTTCCCCCTGGAAGCTCCCTCGTGCGCTCTCCTGTTCCGACCCTGCCGCTTACCGGATAC
CTGTCCGCCTTTCTCCCTTCGGGAAGCGTGGCGCTTTCTCATAGCTCACGCTGTAGGTATCTCAGTTCGG
TGTAGGTCGTTCGCTCCAAGCTGGGCTGTGTGCACGAACCCCCCGTTCAGCCCGACCGCTGCGCCTTATC
CGGTAACTATCGTCTTGAGTCCAACCCGGTAAGACACGACTTATCGCCACTGGCAGCAGCCACTGGTAAC
AGGATTAGCAGAGCGAGGTATGTAGGCGGTGCTACAGAGTTCTTGAAGTGGTGGCCTAACTACGGCTACA
CTAGAAGAACAGTATTTGGTATCTGCGCTCTGCTGAAGCCAGTTACCTTCGGAAAAAGAGTTGGTAGCTC
TTGATCCGGCAAACAAACCACCGCTGGTAGCGGTGGTTTTTTTGTTTGCAAGCAGCAGATTACGCGCAGA
AAAAAAGGATCTCAAGAAGATCCTTTGATCTTTTCTACGGGGTCTGACGCTCAGTGGAACGAAAACTCAC
GTTAAGGGATTTTGGTCATGAGATTATCAAAAAGGATCTTCACCTAGATCCTTTTAAATTAAAAATGAAG
TTTTAAATCAATCTAAAGTATATATGAGTAAACTTGGTCTGACAGTTACCAATGCTTAATCAGTGAGGCA
CCTATCTCAGCGATCTGTCTATTTCGTTCATCCATAGTTGCCTGACTCCCCGTCGTGTAGATAACTACGA
TACGGGAGGGCTTACCATCTGGCCCCAGTGCTGCAATGATACCGCGAGACCCACGCTCACCGGCTCCAGA
TTTATCAGCAATAAACCAGCCAGCCGGAAGGGCCGAGCGCAGAAGTGGTCCTGCAACTTTATCCGCCTCC
ATCCAGTCTATTAATTGTTGCCGGGAAGCTAGAGTAAGTAGTTCGCCAGTTAATAGTTTGCGCAACGTTG
TTGCCATTGCTACAGGCATCGTGGTGTCACGCTCGTCGTTTGGTATGGCTTCATTCAGCTCCGGTTCCCA
ACGATCAAGGCGAGTTACATGATCCCCCATGTTGTGCAAAAAAGCGGTTAGCTCCTTCGGTCCTCCGATC
GTTGTCAGAAGTAAGTTGGCCGCAGTGTTATCACTCATGGTTATGGCAGCACTGCATAATTCTCTTACTG
TCATGCCATCCGTAAGATGCTTTTCTGTGACTGGTGAGTACTCAACCAAGTCATTCTGAGAATAGTGTAT
GCGGCGACCGAGTTGCTCTTGCCCGGCGTCAATACGGGATAATACCGCGCCACATAGCAGAACTTTAAAA
GTGCTCATCATTGGAAAACGTTCTTCGGGGCGAAAACTCTCAAGGATCTTACCGCTGTTGAGATCCAGTT
CGATGTAACCCACTCGTGCACCCAACTGATCTTCAGCATCTTTTACTTTCACCAGCGTTTCTGGGTGAGC
AAAAACAGGAAGGCAAAATGCCGCAAAAAAGGGAATAAGGGCGACACGGAAATGTTGAATACTCATACTC
TTCCTTTTTCAATATTATTGAAGCATTTATCAGGGTTATTGTCTCATGAGCGGATACATATTTGAATGTA
TTTAGAAAAATAAACAAATAGGGGTTCCGCGCACATTTCCCCGAAAAGTGCCACCTGACGTCTAAGAAAC
CATTATTATCATGACATTAACCTATAAAAATAGGCGTATCACGAGGCCCTTTCGTCTCGCGCGTTTCGGT
GATGACGGTGAAAA
